>Addgene plasmid #209366 | pSCR-YFP-GW | addgene full sequence | sequence record 420655 | Addgene NGS Result
TGGCAGGATATATTGTGGTGTAAACAAATTGACGCTTAGACAACTTAATAACACATTGCGGACGTTTTTA
ATGTACTGAATTAACGCCGAATTAATTCGAGCTCGGATCTGATAATTTATTTGAAAATTCATAAGAAAAG
CAAACGTTACATGAATTGATGAAACAATACAAAGACAGATAAAGCCACGCACATTTAGGATATTGGCCGA
GATTACTGAATATTGAGTAAGATCACGGAATTTCTGACAGGAGCATGTCTTCAATTCAGCCCAAATGGCA
GTTGAAATACTCAAACCGCCCCATATGCAGGAGCGGATCATTCATTGTTTGTTTGGTTGCCTTTGCCAAC
ATGGGAGTCCAAGATTCTGCAGTCAAATCTCGGTGACGGGCAGGACCGGACGGGGCGGTACCGGCAGGCT
GAAGTCCAGCTGCCAGAAACCCACGTCATGCCAGTTCCCGTGCTTGAAGCCGGCCGCCCGCAGCATGCCG
CGGGGGGCATATCCGAGCGCCTCGTGCATGCGCACGCTCGGGTCGTTGGGCAGCCCGATGACAGCGACCA
CGCTCTTGAAGCCCTGTGCCTCCAGGGACTTCAGCAGGTGGGTGTAGAGCGTGGAGCCCAGTCCCGTCCG
CTGGTGGCGGGGGGAGACGTACACGGTCGACTCGGCCGTCCAGTCGTAGGCGTTGCGTGCCTTCCAGGGG
CCCGCGTAGGCGATGCCGGCGACCTCGCCGTCCACCTCGGCGACGAGCCAGGGATAGCGCTCCCGCAGAC
GGACGAGGTCGTCCGTCCACTCCTGCGGTTCCTGCGGCTCGGTACGGAAGTTGACCGTGCTTGTCTCGAT
GTAGTGGTTGACGATGGTGCAGACCGCCGGCATGTCCGCCTCGGTGGCACGGCGGATGTCGGCCGGGCGT
CGTTCTGGGCTCATCGATTCGATTTGGTGTATCGAGATTGGTTATGAAATTCAGATGCTAGTGTAATGTA
TTGGTAATTTGGGAAGATATAATAGGAAGCAAGGCTATTTATCCATTTCTGAAAAGGCGAAATGGCGTCA
CCGCGAGCGTCACGCGCATTCCGTTCTTGCTGTAAAGCGTTGTTTGGTACACTTTTGACTAGCGAGGCTT
GGCGTGTCAGCGTATCTATTCAAAAGTCGTTAATGGCTGCGGATCAAGAAAAAGTTGGAATAGAAACAGA
ATACCCGCGAAATTCAGGCCCGGTTGCCATGTCCTACACGCCGAAATAAACGACCAAATTAGTAGAAAAA
TAAAAACTGACTCGGATACTTACGTCACGTCTTGCGCACTGATTTGAAAAATCTCAGAATTCGATTGTGA
TCCTCTGCAACAAAGCGGATTTTGCTGGTGTTGAATGGATAAGGGATAGAGGAAGAGGACTTTGTTTATC
AGAAACCTTTTGATGGGCCTTAATGGGCCTATAAACTGTAACTCTGTAGCGCTTTGCCAACAAGAGACTT
TTTAAGGTTTTTGTTGCCAAACAGATATTTGCATTTGGGCTATGTAATGTTAGAATTATTTTATAATGTA
TGCTATTGCTAGATATTGTTTAAGTGCATTTGTGATTTACAAACATTTCATTTTTATTTTGGTTTTAATG
AGCATTTCTATTATAGAGACTTTGATGTTAATAAATGGTGTTCTAAGATATATTAAAATATTTTATATAC
TTTCTTAAAATTGGATAAATTTTGGGAAAATCCTTAATATCAGTTAAATTGAAGATAAAGAGTATTAAAA
AAAACTATGTAGTAAAATACATTTCACATTTTTTGTGTATAATAGTACATGGTATTCGTTAAGATCACTC
AAAAATTAACAAATTAAGTCTAAAAGGGCAGAAAAGACTATTCAAATATGGACTTGGAGAAAGACATTCA
GCTTTTTACGCTGAGAAACTTTCATATTGAGCCGTGTGTTTGTGTTGTGAAGAGAAGTAATAAAAAATAA
TTTGAAGTGAAAAAGGAGAAGAAAAAATAAGATCGTAGAAAGCGTGGATGGTTTCTTCTTGGGTTCACTG
CCATGCGATTATTAAATTGGCCATGGGGCTAGTGTTTGACGTACAAAAGTCTAAAAATTGTCAGTCAAAC
AGGTCCAAAACTTTGTAAGAAAAATAATATAATAATAGCAAATTTTCTAAAAATTGTTAAAAAAAGAACA
AAAGGGAAAAGATGAGGATGCAGATGAAAGCAAAATGTCAAACACTAGTTTCAGATTTTATCGGGAACTG
GGGTTTGACAGTTGGTGTATGTATGTAATGGCCTCTCATCAAAACATGTGCATCTTTTTCCTTTTTTGTT
ATTTACTGTTTTAGCTCTACGTCTTGTCCAATTCCTCTCAAGTAAAATGCCTTTAATATGATACTAATAT
ACAAGGGGACTAATGCTTTTTCCCTTTTCTTATCCTTGTTTTGTCTAAATCTTTACTTGGATTCCTTTAT
TTTTCTCCTCTCTTTAGATTAGTACGGTTTAAGGAATACCATCTTTCTAATTTTAGCACAAAATTGCAAG
TTGGTGCCCCATCTTAGTAAGCACATCGTACCACACTTTGATTGTGTGAGAGACTTCTTCATCCCATCTC
TCATACCAAACCTAAATCAAATGACTAGTGGTGCAACCTGCTGACTCCATATGACCATAACTAATAAATC
GGTTTATGAATCCAACTCATGTAGCTCTATAGAATAGAAACCCATTCATTTCACATAATGAACTGAATCT
GACATTTTATTTACATCATTTACTACTCAATTTTGTAATTAGCAAGATCATCTTTTTCATTATTCAACAA
TTTTGATATTCCATAATTTATTAACTTTGTCATACATCATAATATTCTGAAATTTTGTTATATATTGTAC
CGGTTCCACGAAATAGAGCTCTATTATTATAGACCAAACAAACAAAATATTATCTTCTTGTGGTTAGTTC
GAGAGAGAGGTCAAGAAGAAACGAAATGGATCGGCAAACGGAAGACGTCAAACACACAACGACGAACATT
TTCCGATCACCCACCTAATCTCTTCCCATTTTTATTATTTTTCAAAACTCAAATTAATTAAGAAGAAAAA
AACAGAAACAGAGAGAGAAAGAGTTAAGATGAATAGAGATAGAAAGAGTCATTAAATGTACGAAGCGACA
TTCACAATAATTCGAAAGGTGGAAGACGACTTAGATACGGCCAGGCTTCACTGTCCTCCTCGTCCTCCTC
AATTACCCCTAACCCCTTTTTCCGGGATTCATCTCCAACCCACATCCTTCCAAATTCTCACCCCCTCACT
GAGTTTTTGCTTTTTCTCCTCATCGGAGATCGTGAAGACGATCAAGTAATTTAAGAATCCCACCATTGAT
AAAAGAGTCTAGCTTTTCTACTACCAAACCTTTTTCTGTTTGGAAATTTTCGATTTTGGATTTAACCCTT
TTCTTACCTTATTTATAACCATGCAATCTCACGACCAACAACCCTTCAATCTCCCTCGAGTATAAGAGCT
CTATTTTTACAACAATTACCAACAACAACAAACAACAAACAACATTACAATTACATTTACAATTACCATG
GTGAGCAAGGGCGAGGAGCTGTTCACCGGGGTGGTGCCCATCCTGGTCGAGCTGGACGGCGACGTAAACG
GCCACAAGTTCAGCGTGTCCGGCGAGGGCGAGGGCGATGCCACCTACGGCAAGCTGACCCTGAAGTTCAT
CTGCACCACCGGCAAGCTGCCCGTGCCCTGGCCCACCCTCGTGACCACCTTCGGCTACGGCCTGCAGTGC
TTCGCCCGCTACCCCGACCACATGAAGCAGCACGACTTCTTCAAGTCCGCCATGCCCGAAGGCTACGTCC
AGGAGCGCACCATCTTCTTCAAGGACGACGGCAACTACAAGACCCGCGCCGAGGTGAAGTTCGAGGGCGA
CACCCTGGTGAACCGCATCGAGCTGAAGGGCATCGACTTCAAGGAGGACGGCAACATCCTGGGGCACAAG
CTGGAGTACAACTACAACAGCCACAACGTCTATATCATGGCCGACAAGCAGAAGAACGGCATCAAGGTGA
ACTTCAAGATCCGCCACAACATCGAGGACGGCAGCGTGCAGCTCGCCGACCACTACCAGCAGAACACCCC
CATCGGCGACGGCCCCGTGCTGCTGCCCGACAACCACTACCTGAGCTACCAGTCCGCCCTGAGCAAAGAC
CCCAACGAGAAGCGCGATCACATGGTCCTGCTGGAGTTCGTGACCGCCGCCGGGATCACTCTCGGCATGG
ACGAGCTGTACAAGTCCGGACTCAGATCACGAGCTCAAGCTTCAAATTCTGCAGTCGACGGTACCGCGGG
CCCGGGATCATCAACAAGTTTGTACAAAAAAGCTGAACGAGAAACGTAAAATGATATAAATATCAATATA
TTAAATTAGATTTTGCATAAAAAACAGACTACATAATACTGTAAAACACAACATATCCAGTCACTATGGC
GGCCGCATTAGGCACCCCAGGCTTTACACTTTATGCTTCCGGCTCGTATAATGTGTGGATTTTGAGTTAG
GATCCGTCGAGATTTTCAGGAGCTAAGGAAGCTAAAATGGAGAAAAAAATCACTGGATATACCACCGTTG
ATATATCCCAATGGCATCGTAAAGAACATTTTGAGGCATTTCAGTCAGTTGCTCAATGTACCTATAACCA
GACCGTTCAGCTGGATATTACGGCCTTTTTAAAGACCGTAAAGAAAAATAAGCACAAGTTTTATCCGGCC
TTTATTCACATTCTTGCCCGCCTGATGAATGCTCATCCGGAGTTCCGTATGGCAATGAAAGACGGTGAGC
TGGTGATATGGGATAGTGTTCACCCTTGTTACACCGTTTTCCATGAGCAAACTGAAACGTTTTCATCGCT
CTGGAGTGAATACCACGACGATTTCCGGCAGTTTCTACACATATATTCGCAAGATGTGGCGTGTTACGGT
GAAAACCTGGCCTATTTCCCTAAAGGGTTTATTGAGAATATGTTTTTCGTCTCAGCCAATCCCTGGGTGA
GTTTCACCAGTTTTGATTTAAACGTGGCCAATATGGACAACTTCTTCGCCCCCGTTTTCACCATGGGCAA
ATATTATACGCAAGGCGACAAGGTGCTGATGCCGCTGGCGATTCAGGTTCATCATGCCGTTTGTGATGGC
TTCCATGTCGGCAGAATGCTTAATGAATTACAACAGTACTGCGATGAGTGGCAGGGCGGGGCGTAAAGAT
CTGGATCCGGCTTACTAAAAGCCAGATAACAGTATGCGTATTTGCGCGCTGATTTTTGCGGTATAAGAAT
ATATACTGATATGTATACCCGAAGTATGTCAAAAAGAGGTATGCTATGAAGCAGCGTATTACAGTGACAG
TTGACAGCGACAGCTATCAGTTGCTCAAGGCATATATGATGTCAATATCTCCGGTCTGGTAAGCACAACC
ATGCAGAATGAAGCCCGTCGTCTGCGTGCCGAACGCTGGAAAGCGGAAAATCAGGAAGGGATGGCTGAGG
TCGCCCGGTTTATTGAAATGAACGGCTCTTTTGCTGACGAGAACAGGGGCTGGTGAAATGCAGTTTAAGG
TTTACACCTATAAAAGAGAGAGCCGTTATCGTCTGTTTGTGGATGTACAGAGTGATATTATTGACACGCC
CGGGCGACGGATGGTGATCCCCCTGGCCAGTGCACGTCTGCTGTCAGATAAAGTCTCCCGTGAACTTTAC
CCGGTGGTGCATATCGGGGATGAAAGCTGGCGCATGATGACCACCGATATGGCCAGTGTGCCGGTCTCCG
TTATCGGGGAAGAAGTGGCTGATCTCAGCCACCGCGAAAATGACATCAAAAACGCCATTAACCTGATGTT
CTGGGGAATATAAATGTCAGGCTCCCTTATACACAGCCAGTCTGCAGGTCGACCATAGTGACTGGATATG
TTGTGTTTTACAGTATTATGTAGTCTGTTTTTTATGCAAAATCTAATTTAATATATTGATATTTATATCA
TTTTACGTTTCTCGTTCAGCTTTCTTGTACAAAGTGGTTGATGATCCTAGGTGAGTCTAGAGAGTTAATT
AAGACCCGGGACTAGTCCCTAGAGTCCTGCTTTAATGAGATATGCGAGACGCCTATGATCGCATGATATT
TGCTTTCAATTCTGTTGTGCACGTTGTAAAAAACCTGAGCATGTGTAGCTCAGATCCTTACCGCCGGTTT
CGGTTCATTCTAATGAATATATCACCCGTTACTATCGTATTTTTATGAATAATATTCTCCGTTCAATTTA
CTGATTGTACCCTACTACTTATATGTACAATATTAAAATGAAAACAATATATTGTGCTGAATAGGTTTAT
AGCGACATCTATGATAGAGCGCCACAATAACAAACAATTGCGTTTTATTATTACAAATCCAATTTTAAAA
AAAGCGGCAGAACCGGTCAAACCTAAAAGACTGATTACATAAATCTTATTCAAATTTCAAAAGTGCCCCA
GGGGCTAGTATCTACGACACACCGAGCGGCGAACTAATAACGCTCACTGAAGGGAACTCCGGTTCCCCGC
CGGCGCGCATGGGTGAGATTCCTTGAAGTTGAGTATTGGCCGTCCGCTCTACCGAAAGTTACGGGCACCA
TTCAACCCGGTCCAGCACGGCGGCCGGGTAACCGACTTGCTGCCCCGAGAATTATGCAGCATTTTTTTGG
TGTATGTGGGCCCCAAATGAAGTGCAGGTCAAACCTTGACAGTGACGACAAATCGTTGGGCGGGTCCAGG
GCGAATTTTGCGACAACATGTCGAGGCTCAGCAGGACCTGCAGGCATGCAAGCTTGGCACTGGCCGTCGT
TTTACAACGTCGTGACTGGGAAAACCCTGGCGTTACCCAACTTAATCGCCTTGCAGCACATCCCCCTTTC
GCCAGCTGGCGTAATAGCGAAGAGGCCCGCACCGATCGCCCTTCCCAACAGTTGCGCAGCCTGAATGGCG
AATGCTAGAGCAGCTTGAGCTTGGATCAGATTGTCGTTTCCCGCCTTCAGTTTAAACTATCAGTGTTTGA
CAGGATATATTGGCGGGTAAACCTAAGAGAAAAGAGCGTTTATTAGAATAATCGGATATTTAAAAGGGCG
TGAAAAGGTTTATCCGTTCGTCCATTTGTATGTGCATGCCAACCACAGGGTTCCCCTCGGGATCAAAGTA
CTTTGATCCAACCCCTCCGCTGCTATAGTGCAGTCGGCTTCTGACGTTCAGTGCAGCCGTCTTCTGAAAA
CGACATGTCGCACAAGTCCTAAGTTACGCGACAGGCTGCCGCCCTGCCCTTTTCCTGGCGTTTTCTTGTC
GCGTGTTTTAGTCGCATAAAGTAGAATACTTGCGACTAGAACCGGAGACATTACGCCATGAACAAGAGCG
CCGCCGCTGGCCTGCTGGGCTATGCCCGCGTCAGCACCGACGACCAGGACTTGACCAACCAACGGGCCGA
ACTGCACGCGGCCGGCTGCACCAAGCTGTTTTCCGAGAAGATCACCGGCACCAGGCGCGACCGCCCGGAG
CTGGCCAGGATGCTTGACCACCTACGCCCTGGCGACGTTGTGACAGTGACCAGGCTAGACCGCCTGGCCC
GCAGCACCCGCGACCTACTGGACATTGCCGAGCGCATCCAGGAGGCCGGCGCGGGCCTGCGTAGCCTGGC
AGAGCCGTGGGCCGACACCACCACGCCGGCCGGCCGCATGGTGTTGACCGTGTTCGCCGGCATTGCCGAG
TTCGAGCGTTCCCTAATCATCGACCGCACCCGGAGCGGGCGCGAGGCCGCCAAGGCCCGAGGCGTGAAGT
TTGGCCCCCGCCCTACCCTCACCCCGGCACAGATCGCGCACGCCCGCGAGCTGATCGACCAGGAAGGCCG
CACCGTGAAAGAGGCGGCTGCACTGCTTGGCGTGCATCGCTCGACCCTGTACCGCGCACTTGAGCGCAGC
GAGGAAGTGACGCCCACCGAGGCCAGGCGGCGCGGTGCCTTCCGTGAGGACGCATTGACCGAGGCCGACG
CCCTGGCGGCCGCCGAGAATGAACGCCAAGAGGAACAAGCATGAAACCGCACCAGGACGGCCAGGACGAA
CCGTTTTTCATTACCGAAGAGATCGAGGCGGAGATGATCGCGGCCGGGTACGTGTTCGAGCCGCCCGCGC
ACGTCTCAACCGTGCGGCTGCATGAAATCCTGGCCGGTTTGTCTGATGCCAAGCTGGCGGCCTGGCCGGC
CAGCTTGGCCGCTGAAGAAACCGAGCGCCGCCGTCTAAAAAGGTGATGTGTATTTGAGTAAAACAGCTTG
CGTCATGCGGTCGCTGCGTATATGATGCGATGAGTAAATAAACAAATACGCAAGGGGAACGCATGAAGGT
TATCGCTGTACTTAACCAGAAAGGCGGGTCAGGCAAGACGACCATCGCAACCCATCTAGCCCGCGCCCTG
CAACTCGCCGGGGCCGATGTTCTGTTAGTCGATTCCGATCCCCAGGGCAGTGCCCGCGATTGGGCGGCCG
TGCGGGAAGATCAACCGCTAACCGTTGTCGGCATCGACCGCCCGACGATTGACCGCGACGTGAAGGCCAT
CGGCCGGCGCGACTTCGTAGTGATCGACGGAGCGCCCCAGGCGGCGGACTTGGCTGTGTCCGCGATCAAG
GCAGCCGACTTCGTGCTGATTCCGGTGCAGCCAAGCCCTTACGACATATGGGCCACCGCCGACCTGGTGG
AGCTGGTTAAGCAGCGCATTGAGGTCACGGATGGAAGGCTACAAGCGGCCTTTGTCGTGTCGCGGGCGAT
CAAAGGCACGCGCATCGGCGGTGAGGTTGCCGAGGCGCTGGCCGGGTACGAGCTGCCCATTCTTGAGTCC
CGTATCACGCAGCGCGTGAGCTACCCAGGCACTGCCGCCGCCGGCACAACCGTTCTTGAATCAGAACCCG
AGGGCGACGCTGCCCGCGAGGTCCAGGCGCTGGCCGCTGAAATTAAATCAAAACTCATTTGAGTTAATGA
GGTAAAGAGAAAATGAGCAAAAGCACAAACACGCTAAGTGCCGGCCGTCCGAGCGCACGCAGCAGCAAGG
CTGCAACGTTGGCCAGCCTGGCAGACACGCCAGCCATGAAGCGGGTCAACTTTCAGTTGCCGGCGGAGGA
TCACACCAAGCTGAAGATGTACGCGGTACGCCAAGGCAAGACCATTACCGAGCTGCTATCTGAATACATC
GCGCAGCTACCAGAGTAAATGAGCAAATGAATAAATGAGTAGATGAATTTTAGCGGCTAAAGGAGGCGGC
ATGGAAAATCAAGAACAACCAGGCACCGACGCCGTGGAATGCCCCATGTGTGGAGGAACGGGCGGTTGGC
CAGGCGTAAGCGGCTGGGTTGCCTGCCGGCCCTGCAATGGCACTGGAACCCCCAAGCCCGAGGAATCGGC
GTGAGCGGTCGCAAACCATCCGGCCCGGTACAAATCGGCGCGGCGCTGGGTGATGACCTGGTGGAGAAGT
TGAAGGCCGCGCAGGCCGCCCAGCGGCAACGCATCGAGGCAGAAGCACGCCCCGGTGAATCGTGGCAAGC
GGCCGCTGATCGAATCCGCAAAGAATCCCGGCAACCGCCGGCAGCCGGTGCGCCGTCGATTAGGAAGCCG
CCCAAGGGCGACGAGCAACCAGATTTTTTCGTTCCGATGCTCTATGACGTGGGCACCCGCGATAGTCGCA
GCATCATGGACGTGGCCGTTTTCCGTCTGTCGAAGCGTGACCGACGAGCTGGCGAGGTGATCCGCTACGA
GCTTCCAGACGGGCACGTAGAGGTTTCCGCAGGGCCGGCCGGCATGGCCAGTGTGTGGGATTACGACCTG
GTACTGATGGCGGTTTCCCATCTAACCGAATCCATGAACCGATACCGGGAAGGGAAGGGAGACAAGCCCG
GCCGCGTGTTCCGTCCACACGTTGCGGACGTACTCAAGTTCTGCCGGCGAGCCGATGGCGGAAAGCAGAA
AGACGACCTGGTAGAAACCTGCATTCGGTTAAACACCACGCACGTTGCCATGCAGCGTACGAAGAAGGCC
AAGAACGGCCGCCTGGTGACGGTATCCGAGGGTGAAGCCTTGATTAGCCGCTACAAGATCGTAAAGAGCG
AAACCGGGCGGCCGGAGTACATCGAGATCGAGCTAGCTGATTGGATGTACCGCGAGATCACAGAAGGCAA
GAACCCGGACGTGCTGACGGTTCACCCCGATTACTTTTTGATCGATCCCGGCATCGGCCGTTTTCTCTAC
CGCCTGGCACGCCGCGCCGCAGGCAAGGCAGAAGCCAGATGGTTGTTCAAGACGATCTACGAACGCAGTG
GCAGCGCCGGAGAGTTCAAGAAGTTCTGTTTCACCGTGCGCAAGCTGATCGGGTCAAATGACCTGCCGGA
GTACGATTTGAAGGAGGAGGCGGGGCAGGCTGGCCCGATCCTAGTCATGCGCTACCGCAACCTGATCGAG
GGCGAAGCATCCGCCGGTTCCTAATGTACGGAGCAGATGCTAGGGCAAATTGCCCTAGCAGGGGAAAAAG
GTCGAAAAGGTCTCTTTCCTGTGGATAGCACGTACATTGGGAACCCAAAGCCGTACATTGGGAACCGGAA
CCCGTACATTGGGAACCCAAAGCCGTACATTGGGAACCGGTCACACATGTAAGTGACTGATATAAAAGAG
AAAAAAGGCGATTTTTCCGCCTAAAACTCTTTAAAACTTATTAAAACTCTTAAAACCCGCCTGGCCTGTG
CATAACTGTCTGGCCAGCGCACAGCCGAAGAGCTGCAAAAAGCGCCTACCCTTCGGTCGCTGCGCTCCCT
ACGCCCCGCCGCTTCGCGTCGGCCTATCGCGGCCGCTGGCCGCTCAAAAATGGCTGGCCTACGGCCAGGC
AATCTACCAGGGCGCGGACAAGCCGCGCCGTCGCCACTCGACCGCCGGCGCCCACATCAAGGCACCCTGC
CTCGCGCGTTTCGGTGATGACGGTGAAAACCTCTGACACATGCAGCTCCCGGAGACGGTCACAGCTTGTC
TGTAAGCGGATGCCGGGAGCAGACAAGCCCGTCAGGGCGCGTCAGCGGGTGTTGGCGGGTGTCGGGGCGC
AGCCATGACCCAGTCACGTAGCGATAGCGGAGTGTATACTGGCTTAACTATGCGGCATCAGAGCAGATTG
TACTGAGAGTGCACCATATGCGGTGTGAAATACCGCACAGATGCGTAAGGAGAAAATACCGCATCAGGCG
CTCTTCCGCTTCCTCGCTCACTGACTCGCTGCGCTCGGTCGTTCGGCTGCGGCGAGCGGTATCAGCTCAC
TCAAAGGCGGTAATACGGTTATCCACAGAATCAGGGGATAACGCAGGAAAGAACATGTGAGCAAAAGGCC
AGCAAAAGGCCAGGAACCGTAAAAAGGCCGCGTTGCTGGCGTTTTTCCATAGGCTCCGCCCCCCTGACGA
GCATCACAAAAATCGACGCTCAAGTCAGAGGTGGCGAAACCCGACAGGACTATAAAGATACCAGGCGTTT
CCCCCTGGAAGCTCCCTCGTGCGCTCTCCTGTTCCGACCCTGCCGCTTACCGGATACCTGTCCGCCTTTC
TCCCTTCGGGAAGCGTGGCGCTTTCTCATAGCTCACGCTGTAGGTATCTCAGTTCGGTGTAGGTCGTTCG
CTCCAAGCTGGGCTGTGTGCACGAACCCCCCGTTCAGCCCGACCGCTGCGCCTTATCCGGTAACTATCGT
CTTGAGTCCAACCCGGTAAGACACGACTTATCGCCACTGGCAGCAGCCACTGGTAACAGGATTAGCAGAG
CGAGGTATGTAGGCGGTGCTACAGAGTTCTTGAAGTGGTGGCCTAACTACGGCTACACTAGAAGGACAGT
ATTTGGTATCTGCGCTCTGCTGAAGCCAGTTACCTTCGGAAAAAGAGTTGGTAGCTCTTGATCCGGCAAA
CAAACCACCGCTGGTAGCGGTGGTTTTTTTGTTTGCAAGCAGCAGATTACGCGCAGAAAAAAAGGATCTC
AAGAAGATCCTTTGATCTTTTCTACGGGGTCTGACGCTCAGTGGAACGAAAACTCACGTTAAGGGCTGAT
GAATCCCCTAATGATTTTTATCAAAATCATTAAGTTAAGGTAGATACACATCTTGTCATATGATCAAATG
GTTTCGCCAAAAATCAATAATCAGACAACAAAATGTGCGAACTCGATATTTTACACGACTCTCTTTACCA
ATTCTGCCCCGAATTACACTTAAAACGACTCAACAGCTTAACGTTGGCTTGCCACGCCTTACTTGACTGT
AAAACTCTCACTCTTACCGAACTTGGCCGTAACCTGCCAACCAAAGCGAGAACAAAACATAACATCAAAC
GAATCGACCGATTGTTAGGTAATCGTCACCTCCACAAAGAGCGACTCGCTGTATACCGTTGGCATGCTAG
CTTTATCTGTTCGGGCAATACGATGCCCATTGTACTTGTTGACTGGTCTGATATCCGTGAGCAAAAACGG
CTTATGGTATTGCGAGCTTCAGTCGCACTACACGGTCGTTCTGTTACTCTTTATGAGAAAGCGTTCCCGC
TTTCAGAGCAATGTTCAAAGAAAGCTCATGACCAATTTCTAGCCGACCTTGCGAGCATTCTACCGAGTAA
CACCACACCGCTCATTGTCAGTGATGCTGGCTTTAAAGTGCCATGGTATAAATCCGTTGAGAAGCTGGGT
TGGTACTGGTTAAGTCGAGTAAGAGGAAAAGTACAATATGCAGACCTAGGAGCGGAAAACTGGAAACCTA
TCAGCAACTTACATGATATGTCATCTAGTCACTCAAAGACTTTAGGCTATAAGAGGCTGACTAAAAGCAA
TCCAATCTCATGCCAAATTCTATTGTATAAATCTCGCTCTAAAGGCCGAAAAAATCAGCGCTCGACACGG
ACTCATTGTCACCACCCGTCACCTAAAATCTACTCAGCGTCGGCAAAGGAGCCATGGATTCTAGCAACTA
ACTTACCTGTTGAAATTCGAACACCCAAACAACTTGTTAATATCTATTCGAAGCGAATGCAGATTGAAGA
AACCTTCCGAGACTTGAAAAGTCCTGCCTACGGACTAGGCCTACGCCATAGCCGAACGAGCAGCTCAGAG
CGTTTTGATATCATGCTGCTAATCGCCCTGATGCTTCAACTAACATGTTGGCTTGCGGGCGTTCATGCTC
AGAAACAAGGTTGGGACAAGCACTTCCAGGCTAACACAGTCAGAAATCGAAACGTACTCTCAACAGTTCG
CTTAGGCATGGAAGTTTTGCGGCATTCTGGCTACACAATAACAAGGGAAGACTTACTCGTGGCTGCAACC
CTACTAGCTCAAAATTTATTCACACATGGTTACGCTTTGGGGAAATTATGAGGGGATCTCTCAGCGTTAA
GGGATTTTGGTCATGCATTCTAGGTACTAAAACAATTCATCCAGTAAAATATAATATTTTATTTTCTCCC
AATCAGGCTTGATCCCCAGTAAGTCAAAAAATAGCTCGACATACTGTTCTTCCCCGATATCCTCCCTGAT
CGACCGGACGCAGAAGGCAATGTCATACCACTTGTCCGCCCTGCCGCTTCTCCCAAGATCAATAAAGCCA
CTTACTTTGCCATCTTTCACAAAGATGTTGCTGTCTCCCAGGTCGCCGTGGGAAAAGACAAGTTCCTCTT
CGGGCTTTTCCGTCTTTAAAAAATCATACAGCTCGCGCGGATCTTTAAATGGAGTGTCTTCTTCCCAGTT
TTCGCAATCCACATCGGCCAGATCGTTATTCAGTAAGTAATCCAATTCGGCTAAGCGGCTGTCTAAGCTA
TTCGTATAGGGACAATCCGATATGTCGATGGAGTGAAAGAGCCTGATGCACTCCGCATACAGCTCGATAA
TCTTTTCAGGGCTTTGTTCATCTTCATACTCTTCCGAGCAAAGGACGCCATCGGCCTCACTCATGAGCAG
ATTGCTCCAGCCATCATGCCGTTCAAAGTGCAGGACCTTTGGAACAGGCAGCTTTCCTTCCAGCCATAGC
ATCATGTCCTTTTCCCGTTCCACATCATAGGTGGTCCCTTTATACCGGCTGTCCGTCATTTTTAAATATA
GGTTTTCATTTTCTCCCACCAGCTTATATACCTTAGCAGGAGACATTCCTTCCGTATCTTTTACGCAGCG
GTATTTTTCGATCAGTTTTTTCAATTCCGGTGATATTCTCATTTTAGCCATTTATTATTTCCTTCCTCTT
TTCTACAGTATTTAAAGATACCCCAAGAAGCTAATTATAACAAGACGAACTCCAATTCACTGTTCCTTGC
ATTCTAAAACCTTAAATACCAGAAAACAGCTTTTTCAAAGTTGTTTTCAAAGTTGGCGTATAACATAGTA
TCGACGGAGCCGATTTTGAAACCGCGGTGATCACAGGCAGCAACGCTCTGTCATCGTTACAATCAACATG
CTACCCTCCGCGAGATCATCCGTGTTTCAAACCCGGCAGCTTAGTTGCCGTTCTTCCGAATAGCATCGGT
AACATGAGCAAAGTCTGCCGCCTTACAACGGCTCTCCCGCTGACGCCGTCCCGGACTGATGGGCTGCCTG
TATCGAGTGGTGATTTTGTGCCGAGCTGCCGGTCGGGGAGCTGTTGGCTGGCTGG
Features (pLannotate 1.2.2; 27 found; start..end, strand, type, name):
      1..25      +  misc_feature   LB T-DNA repeat: left border repeat from nopaline C58 T-DNA
    111..363     -  terminator     MAS terminator: mannopine synthase terminator
    376..924     -  CDS            bar: PAT_STRHY - Experimental evidence at protein level: Swiss-Prot protein existence level 1. Inactivates phosphinothricin (PPT) by transfer of an acetyl group from acetyl CoA. Can also acetylate demethylphosphinothricin but not PTT or glutamate. This enzyme is an effector of phosphinothricin tripeptide (PTT or bialaphos) resistance. From Streptomyces hygroscopicus. Introduced by genetic manipulation and expressed in glufosinate-tolerant maize by Dekalb Genetics.
    930..1310    -  promoter       MAS promoter: mannopine synthase promoter (Velten et al., 1984)
   3512..3566    +  misc_feature   TMV Ω: translational enhancer from the tobacco mosaic virus 5'-leader sequence (Gallie et al., 1988)
   3568..4284    +  CDS            EYFP: EYFP is a basic (constitutively fluorescent) green/yellow fluorescent protein published in 1996, derived from Aequorea victoria. It is reported to be a very rapidly-maturing weak dimer with high acid sensitivity.
   4285..4349    +  misc_feature   MCS: multiple cloning site
   4354..4478    +  protein_bind   attR1: mutant version of attR; recombination site for the Gateway® LR reaction LR Clonase™
   4503..4533    +  promoter       lac UV5 promoter: E. coli lac promoter with an "up" mutation
   4557..4586    +  promoter       cat promoter (fragment): promoter of the E. coli cat gene encoding chloramphenicol acetyltransferase
   4587..5243    +  CDS            cat: CAT_ECOLX - Experimental evidence at protein level: Swiss-Prot protein existence level 1. This enzyme is an effector of chloramphenicol resistance in bacteria. From Escherichia coli. This protein is used as a marker in many commonly used cloning vectors, such as pACYC184.
   5425..5583    +  CDS            ccdA (fragment): CCDA_ECO57 - Also known as H, letA. Experimental evidence at protein level: Swiss-Prot protein existence level 1. Antitoxin component of a type II toxin-antitoxin (TA) system which inhibits the post-segregational killing (PSK) of plasmid-free cells, also referred to as a plasmid addiction system. Binds to and blocks the activity of CcdB; will also remove bound CcdB protein from the CcdB-GyrA complex by forming a CcdA-CcdB complex, a process termed rejuvenation. Functions as a transcriptional corepressor for the ccdAB operon, repression also requires CcdB (By similarity). From Escherichia coli
   5588..5890    +  CDS            ccdB: CCDB_ECOLI - Also known as G, letB, letD. Experimental evidence at protein level: Swiss-Prot protein existence level 1. Toxic component of a type II toxin-antitoxin (TA) system, functioning in plasmid maintainence. Responsible for the post- segregational killing (PSK) of plasmid-free cells, also referred to as a plasmid addiction system. Half-life of over 2 hours. Cell killing by CcdB is accompanied by filamentation, defects in chromosome and plasmid segregation, defects in cell division, formation of anucleate cells, decreased DNA synthesis and plasmid loss. Interferes with the activity of DN
   5934..6058    -  protein_bind   attR2: mutant version of attR; recombination site for the Gateway® LR reaction LR Clonase™
   6117..6824    +  terminator     OCS terminator: octopine synthase terminator
   6825..6845    +  misc_feature   MCS (fragment): pUC18/19 multiple cloning site
   6848..7002    +  CDS            lacZα (fragment): LacZα fragment of β-galactosidase; lacZ fragment
   7068..7092    +  misc_feature   RB T-DNA repeat: right border repeat from nopaline C58 T-DNA
   7432..7833    +  CDS            Y4CG_SINFN (fragment): Protein inferred from homology: Swiss-Prot protein existence level 3. From Sinorhizobium fredii (strain NBRC 101917 / NGR234).
   8393..9022    +  CDS            pVS1 StaA: stability protein from the Pseudomonas plasmid pVS1 (Heeb et al., 2000)
   9451..10524   +  CDS            pVS1 RepA: replication protein from the Pseudomonas plasmid pVS1 (Heeb et al., 2000)
  10590..10784   +  rep_origin     pVS1 oriV: origin of replication for the Pseudomonas plasmid pVS1 (Heeb et al., 2000)
  10987..11026   +  CDS            rop (fragment): Rop protein, which maintains plasmids at low copy number; rop
  11128..11268   +  misc_feature   bom: basis of mobility region from pBR322
  11454..12042   -  rep_origin     ori: high-copy-number ColE1/pMB1/pBR322/pUC origin of replication
  12150..12219   -  ncRNA          RNA-OUT: Accession: RF00240 - RNA-OUT
  13467..14261   -  CDS            KanR: aminoglycoside phosphotransferase; aphA-3; confers resistance to kanamycin
