[The description below was written by a language model from this plasmid's Addgene catalogue record and pLannotate feature annotations shown in this document.]
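Description:
pSCR-YFP-GW is an empty Gateway-compatible binary destination vector for Agrobacterium-mediated plant transformation, built on the pMCS:GW backbone. Outside the T-DNA, the backbone carries a ColE1/pMB1-type origin with the pBR322 bom region for propagation in E. coli, the pVS1 replicon (oriV, RepA and the StaA stability protein) for maintenance in Agrobacterium, and a kanamycin resistance gene for bacterial selection. Because the unrecombined Gateway cassette contains the ccdB toxin gene along with a chloramphenicol resistance gene, the empty vector is maintained in a ccdB-tolerant strain under combined chloramphenicol and kanamycin selection.

The T-DNA, bounded by nopaline-type left and right border repeats, holds two units. Next to the left border is a plant selection cassette in which the bar gene (phosphinothricin acetyltransferase) is expressed from the mannopine synthase promoter and terminator, giving Basta (glufosinate) resistance in transformants. The expression unit is driven, according to the catalogue entry, by the Arabidopsis SCR promoter; this promoter is not annotated in the feature table, but an unannotated stretch of about 2 kb lies upstream of the TMV Ω translational enhancer, where it would be expected. The enhancer is followed by EYFP, a short multiple cloning site, the attR1–cat–ccdB–attR2 cassette and the octopine synthase terminator. An LR reaction with an entry clone replaces the cat/ccdB cassette with a coding sequence of interest, producing an N-terminal YFP fusion. The vector belongs to a set of tissue-specific Gateway plant transformation vectors and is intended for expressing and visualising fluorescently tagged proteins under SCR promoter control in transgenic plants.
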