Addgene plasmid #209366: pSCR-YFP-GW
Purpose: (Empty Backbone) Gateway cloning compatible binary vector for agrobacterium mediated transformation. Arabidopsis SCR promoter driving expression of N-terminal YFP fusion protein.
Depositing lab: Lucia Strader. Depositing organization: Washington University in Saint Louis. Publication: Gateway-compatible tissue-specific vectors for plant transformation. Michniewicz M, Frick EM, Strader LC. BMC Res Notes. 2015 Mar 3;8:63. doi: 10.1186/s13104-015-1010-6. PubMed 25884475.
Backbone
  Vector backbone: pMCS:GW
  Vector type: Plant Expression
  Selectable markers: Basta
Growth in bacteria
  Bacterial resistance: Chloramphenicol and Kanamycin, 25 & 50 μg/mL
  Growth temperature: 37°C
  Growth strain: ccdB Survival
  Copy number: High Copy
Gene/Insert
  Gene/Insert name: None
Terms and licenses: Academic/Nonprofit Terms; Industry Terms: Not Available to Industry
How to cite: pSCR-YFP-GW was a gift from Lucia Strader (Addgene plasmid # 209366 ; http://n2t.net/addgene:209366 ; RRID:Addgene_209366)
